>Addgene plasmid #77458 | SGK1 gRNA (BRDN0001147869) | addgene full sequence | sequence record 187800 | Addgene Assembled Sequence
CCCGGGTGCAAAGATGGATAAAGTTTTAAACAGAGAGGAATCTTTGCAGCTAATGGACCTTCTAGGTCTT
GAAAGGAGTGGGAATTGGCTCCGGTGCCCGTCAGTGGGCAGAGCGCACATCGCCCACAGTCCCCGAGAAG
TTGGGGGGAGGGGTCGGCAATTGATCCGGTGCCTAGAGAAGGTGGCGCGGGGTAAACTGGGAAAGTGATG
TCGTGTACTGGCTCCGCCTTTTTCCCGAGGGTGGGGGAGAACCGTATATAAGTGCAGTAGTCGCCGTGAA
CGTTCTTTTTCGCAACGGGTTTGCCGCCAGAACACAGGTAAGTGCCGTGTGTGGTTCCCGCGGGCCTGGC
CTCTTTACGGGTTATGGCCCTTGCGTGCCTTGAATTACTTCCACCTGGCTGCAGTACGTGATTCTTGATC
CCGAGCTTCGGGTTGGAAGTGGGTGGGAGAGTTCGAGGCCTTGCGCTTAAGGAGCCCCTTCGCCTCGTGC
TTGAGTTGAGGCCTGGCCTGGGCGCTGGGGCCGCCGCGTGCGAATCTGGTGGCACCTTCGCGCCTGTCTC
GCTGCTTTCGATAAGTCTCTAGCCATTTAAAATTTTTGATGACCTGCTGCGACGCTTTTTTTCTGGCAAG
ATAGTCTTGTAAATGCGGGCCAAGATCTGCACACTGGTATTTCGGTTTTTGGGGCCGCGGGCGGCGACGG
GGCCCGTGCGTCCCAGCGCACATGTTCGGCGAGGCGGGGCCTGCGAGCGCGGCCACCGAGAATCGGACGG
GGGTAGTCTCAAGCTGGCCGGCCTGCTCTGGTGCCTGGCCTCGCGCCGCCGTGTATCGCCCCGCCCTGGG
CGGCAAGGCTGGCCCGGTCGGCACCAGTTGCGTGAGCGGAAAGATGGCCGCTTCCCGGCCCTGCTGCAGG
GAGCTCAAAATGGAGGACGCGGCGCTCGGGAGAGCGGGCGGGTGAGTCACCCACACAAAGGAAAAGGGCC
TTTCCGTCCTCAGCCGTCGCTTCATGTGACTCCACGGAGTACCGGGCGCCGTCCAGGCACCTCGATTAGT
TCTCGAGCTTTTGGAGTACGTCGTCTTTAGGTTGGGGGGAGGGGTTTTATGCGATGGAGTTTCCCCACAC
TGAGTGGGTGGAGACTGAAGTTAGGCCAGCTTGGCACTTGATGTAATTCTCCTTGGAATTTGCCCTTTTT
GAGTTTGGATCTTGGTTCATTCTCAAGCCTCAGACAGTGGTTCAAAGTTTTTTTCTTCCATTTCAGGTGT
CGTGACGTACGGCCACCATGACCGAGTACAAGCCCACGGTGCGCCTCGCCACCCGCGACGACGTCCCCAG
GGCCGTACGCACCCTCGCCGCCGCGTTCGCCGACTACCCCGCCACGCGCCACACCGTCGATCCGGACCGC
CACATCGAGCGGGTCACCGAGCTGCAAGAACTCTTCCTCACGCGCGTCGGGCTCGACATCGGCAAGGTGT
GGGTCGCGGACGACGGCGCCGCCGTGGCGGTCTGGACCACGCCGGAGAGCGTCGAAGCGGGGGCGGTGTT
CGCCGAGATCGGCCCGCGCATGGCCGAGTTGAGCGGTTCCCGGCTGGCCGCGCAGCAACAGATGGAAGGC
CTCCTGGCGCCGCACCGGCCCAAGGAGCCCGCGTGGTTCCTGGCCACCGTCGGAGTCTCGCCCGACCACC
AGGGCAAGGGTCTGGGCAGCGCCGTCGTGCTCCCCGGAGTGGAGGCGGCCGAGCGCGCCGGGGTGCCCGC
CTTCCTGGAGACCTCCGCGCCCCGCAACCTCCCCTTCTACGAGCGGCTCGGCTTCACCGTCACCGCCGAC
GTCGAGGTGCCCGAAGGACCGCGCACCTGGTGCATGACCCGCAAGCCCGGTGCCTGAACGCGTTAAGTCG
ACAATCAACCTCTGGATTACAAAATTTGTGAAAGATTGACTGGTATTCTTAACTATGTTGCTCCTTTTAC
GCTATGTGGATACGCTGCTTTAATGCCTTTGTATCATGCTATTGCTTCCCGTATGGCTTTCATTTTCTCC
TCCTTGTATAAATCCTGGTTGCTGTCTCTTTATGAGGAGTTGTGGCCCGTTGTCAGGCAACGTGGCGTGG
TGTGCACTGTGTTTGCTGACGCAACCCCCACTGGTTGGGGCATTGCCACCACCTGTCAGCTCCTTTCCGG
GACTTTCGCTTTCCCCCTCCCTATTGCCACGGCGGAACTCATCGCCGCCTGCCTTGCCCGCTGCTGGACA
GGGGCTCGGCTGTTGGGCACTGACAATTCCGTGGTGTTGTCGGGGAAATCATCGTCCTTTCCTTGGCTGC
TCGCCTGTGTTGCCACCTGGATTCTGCGCGGGACGTCCTTCTGCTACGTCCCTTCGGCCCTCAATCCAGC
GGACCTTCCTTCCCGCGGCCTGCTGCCGGCTCTGCGGCCTCTTCCGCGTCTTCGCCTTCGCCCTCAGACG
AGTCGGATCTCCCTTTGGGCCGCCTCCCCGCGTCGACTTTAAGACCAATGACTTACAAGGCAGCTGTAGA
TCTTAGCCACTTTTTAAAAGAAAAGGGGGGACTGGAAGGGCTAATTCACTCCCAACGAAGACAAGATCTG
CTTTTTGCTTGTACTGGGTCTCTCTGGTTAGACCAGATCTGAGCCTGGGAGCTCTCTGGCTAACTAGGGA
ACCCACTGCTTAAGCCTCAATAAAGCTTGCCTTGAGTGCTTCAAGTAGTGTGTGCCCGTCTGTTGTGTGA
CTCTGGTAACTAGAGATCCCTCAGACCCTTTTAGTCAGTGTGGAAAATCTCTAGCAGTACGTATAGTAGT
TCATGTCATCTTATTATTCAGTATTTATAACTTGCAAAGAAATGAATATCAGAGAGTGAGAGGAACTTGT
TTATTGCAGCTTATAATGGTTACAAATAAAGCAATAGCATCACAAATTTCACAAATAAAGCATTTTTTTC
ACTGCATTCTAGTTGTGGTTTGTCCAAACTCATCAATGTATCTTATCATGTCTGGCTCTAGCTATCCCGC
CCCTAACTCCGCCCATCCCGCCCCTAACTCCGCCCAGTTCCGCCCATTCTCCGCCCCATGGCTGACTAAT
TTTTTTTATTTATGCAGAGGCCGAGGCCGCCTCGGCCTCTGAGCTATTCCAGAAGTAGTGAGGAGGCTTT
TTTGGAGGCCTAGGGACGTACCCAATTCGCCCTATAGTGAGTCGTATTACGCGCGCTCACTGGCCGTCGT
TTTACAACGTCGTGACTGGGAAAACCCTGGCGTTACCCAACTTAATCGCCTTGCAGCACATCCCCCTTTC
GCCAGCTGGCGTAATAGCGAAGAGGCCCGCACCGATCGCCCTTCCCAACAGTTGCGCAGCCTGAATGGCG
AATGGG
[124 nt withheld, positions 3367-3490]
C
[91 nt withheld, positions 3492-3582]
A
[49 nt withheld, positions 3584-3632]
CCTTTGACGTTGGAGTCCACGTTCTTT
[37 nt withheld, positions 3660-3696]
ACCCTATCTCGGTCTATTCTTTTGATTTATAAGGGATTTTGCCGATTTCGGCCTATTGGTTAAAAAATGA
GCTGATTTAACAAAAATTTAACGCGAATTTTAACAAAATATTAACGCTTACAATTTAGGTGGCACTTTTC
GGGGAAATGTGCGCGGAACCCCTATTTGTTTATTTTTCTAAATACATTCAAATATGTATCCGCTCATGAG
ACAATAACCCTGATAAATGCTTCAATAATATTGAAAAAGGAAGAGTATGAGTATTCAACATTTCCGTGTC
GCCCTTATTCCCTTTTTTGCGGCATTTTGCCTTCCTGTTTTTGCTCACCCAGAAACGCTGGTGAAAGTAA
AAGATGCTGAAGATCAGTTGGGTGCACGAGTGGGTTACATCGAACTGGATCTCAACAGCGGTAAGATCCT
TGAGAGTTTTCGCCCCGAAGAACGTTTTCCAATGATGAGCACTTTTAAAGTTCTGCTATGTGGCGCGGTA
TTATCCCGTATTGACGCCGGGCAAGAGCAACTCGGTCGCCGCATACACTATTCTCAGAATGACTTGGTTG
AGTACTCACCAGTCACAGAAAAGCATCTTACGGATGGCATGACAGTAAGAGAATTATGCAGTGCTGCCAT
AACCATGAGTGATAACACTGCGGCCAACTTACTTCTGACAACGATCGGAGGACCGAAGGAGCTAACCGCT
TTTTTGCACAACATGGGGGATCATGTAACTCGCCTTGATCGTTGGGAACCGGAGCTGAATGAAGCCATAC
CAAACGACGAGCGTGACACCACGATGCCTGTAGCAATGGCAACAACGTTGCGCAAACTATTAACTGGCGA
ACTACTTACTCTAGCTTCCCGGCAACAATTAATAGACTGGATGGAGGCGGATAAAGTTGCAGGACCACTT
CTGCGCTCGGCCCTTCCGGCTGGCTGGTTTATTGCTGATAAATCTGGAGCCGGTGAGCGTGGGTCTCGCG
GTATCATTGCAGCACTGGGGCCAGATGGTAAGCCCTCCCGTATCGTAGTTATCTACACGACGGGGAGTCA
GGCAACTATGGATGAACGAAATAGACAGATCGCTGAGATAGGTGCCTCACTGATTAAGCATTGGTAACTG
TCAGACCAAGTTTACTCATATATACTTTAGATTGATTTAAAACTTCATTTTTAATTTAAAAGGATCTAGG
TGAAGATCCTTTTTGATAATCTCATGACCAAAATCCCTTAACGTGAGTTTTCGTTCCACTGAGCGTCAGA
CCCCGTAGAAAAGATCAAAGGATCTTCTTGAGATCCTTTTTTTCTGCGCGTAATCTGCTGCTTGCAAACA
AAAAAACCACCGCTACCAGCGGTGGTTTGTTTGCCGGATCAAGAGCTACCAACTCTTTTTCCGAAGGTAA
CTGGCTTCAGCAGAGCGCAGATACCAAATACTGTTCTTCTAGTGTAGCCGTAGTTAGGCCACCACTTCAA
GAACTCTGTAGCACCGCCTACATACCTCGCTCTGCTAATCCTGTTACCAGTGGCTGCTGCCAGTGGCGAT
AAGTCGTGTCTTACCGGGTTGGACTCAAGACGATAGTTACCGGATAAGGCGCAGCGGTCGGGCTGAACGG
GGGGTTCGTGCACACAGCCCAGCTTGGAGCGAACGACCTACACCGAACTGAGATACCTACAGCGTGAGCT
ATGAGAAAGCGCCACGCTTCCCGAAGGGAGAAAGGCGGACAGGTATCCGGTAAGCGGCAGGGTCGGAACA
GGAGAGCGCACGAGGGAGCTTCCAGGGGGAAACGCCTGGTATCTTTATAGTCCTGTCGGGTTTCGCCACC
TCTGACTTGAGCGTCGATTTTTGTGATGCTCGTCAGGGGGGCGGAGCCTATGGAAAAACGCCAGCAACGC
GGCCTTTTTACGGTTCCTGGCCTTTTGCTGGCCTTTTGCTCACATGTTCTTTCCTGCGTTATCCCCTGAT
TCTGTGGATAACCGTATTACCGCCTTTGAGTGAGCTGATACCGCTCGCCGCAGCCGAACGACCGAGCGCA
GCGAGTCAGTGAGCGAGGAAGCGGAAGAGCGCCCAATACGCAAACCGCCTCTCCCCGCGCGTTGGCCGAT
TCATTAATGCAGCTGGCACGACAGGTTTCCCGACTGGAAAGCGGGCAGTGAGCGCAACGCAATTAATGTG
AGTTAGCTCACTCATTAGGCACCCCAGGCTTTACACTTTATGCTTCCGGCTCGTATGTTGTGTGGAATTG
TGAGCGGATAACAATTTCACACAGGAAACAGCTATGACCATGATTACGCCAAGCGCGCAATTAACCCTCA
CTAAAGGGAACAAAAGCTGGAGCTGCAAGCTTAATGTAGTCTTATGCAATACTCTTGTAGTCTTGCAACA
TGGTAACGATGAGTTAGCAACATGCCTTACAAGGAGAGAAAAAGCACCGTGCATGCCGATTGGTGGAAGT
AAGGTGGTACGATCGTGCCTTATTAGGAAGGCAACAGACGGGTCTGACATGGATTGGACGAACCACTGAA
TTGCCGCATTGCAGAGATATTGTATTTAAGTGCCTAGCTCGATACATAAACGGGTCTCTCTGGTTAGACC
AGATCTGAGCCTGGGAGCTCTCTGGCTAACTAGGGAACCCACTGCTTAAGCCTCAATAAAGCTTGCCTTG
AGTGCTTCAAGTAGTGTGTGCCCGTCTGTTGTGTGACTCTGGTAACTAGAGATCCCTCAGACCCTTTTAG
TCAGTGTGGAAAATCTCTAGCAGTGGCGCCCGAACAGGGACTTGAAAGCGAAAGGGAAACCAGAGGAGCT
CTCTCGACGCAGGACTCGGCTTGCTGAAGCGCGCACGGCAAGAGGCGAGGGGCGGCGACTGGTGAGTACG
CCAAAAATTTTGACTAGCGGAGGCTAGAAGGAGAGAGATGGGTGCGAGAGCGTCAGTATTAAGCGGGGGA
GAATTAGATCGCGATGGGAAAAAATTCGGTTAAGGCCAGGGGGAAAGAAAAAATATAAATTAAAACATAT
AGTATGGGCAAGCAGGGAGCTAGAACGATTCGCAGTTAATCCTGGCCTGTTAGAAACATCAGAAGGCTGT
AGACAAATACTGGGACAGCTACAACCATCCCTTCAGACAGGATCAGAAGAACTTAGATCATTATATAATA
CAGTAGCAACCCTCTATTGTGTGCATCAAAGGATAGAGATAAAAGACACCAAGGAAGCTTTAGACAAGAT
AGAGGAAGAGCAAAACAAAAGTAAGACCACCGCACAGCAAGCGGCCGCTGATCTTCAGACCTGGAGGAGG
AGATATGAGGGACAATTGGAGAAGTGAATTATATAAATATAAAGTAGTAAAAATTGAACCATTAGGAGTA
GCACCCACCAAGGCAAAGAGAAGAGTGGTGCAGAGAGAAAAAAGAGCAGTGGGAATAGGAGCTTTGTTCC
TTGGGTTCTTGGGAGCAGCAGGAAGCACTATGGGCGCAGCGTCAATGACGCTGACGGTACAGGCCAGACA
ATTATTGTCTGGTATAGTGCAGCAGCAGAACAATTTGCTGAGGGCTATTGAGGCGCAACAGCATCTGTTG
CAACTCACAGTCTGGGGCATCAAGCAGCTCCAGGCAAGAATCCTGGCTGTGGAAAGATACCTAAAGGATC
AACAGCTCCTGGGGATTTGGGGTTGCTCTGGAAAACTCATTTGCACCACTGCTGTGCCTTGGAATGCTAG
TTGGAGTAATAAATCTCTGGAACAGATTTGGAATCACACGACCTGGATGGAGTGGGACAGAGAAATTAAC
AATTACACAAGCTTAATACACTCCTTAATTGAAGAATCGCAAAACCAGCAAGAAAAGAATGAACAAGAAT
TATTGGAATTAGATAAATGGGCAAGTTTGTGGAATTGGTTTAACATAACAAATTGGCTGTGGTATATAAA
ATTATTCATAATGATAGTAGGAGGCTTGGTAGGTTTAAGAATAGTTTTTGCTGTACTTTCTATAGTGAAT
AGAGTTAGGCAGGGATATTCACCATTATCGTTTCAGACCCACCTCCCAACCCCGAGGGGACCCAGAGAGG
GCCTATTTCCCATGATTCCTTCATATTTGCATATACGATACAAGGCTGTTAGAGAGATAATTAGAATTAA
TTTGACTGTAAACACAAAGATATTAGTACAAAATACGTGACGTAGAAAGTAATAATTTCTTGGGTAGTTT
GCAGTTTTAAAATTATGTTTTAAAATGGACTATCATATGCTTACCGTAACTTGAAAGTATTTCGATTTCT
TGGCTTTATATATCTTGTGGAAAGGACGAAACACCGGGCATGGTGGCAATTCTCATGTTTTAGAGCTAGA
AATAGCAAGTTAAAATAAGGCTAGTCCGTTATCAACTTGAAAAAGTGGCACCGAGTCGGTGCTTTTTTAA
GCTTGGCGTAACTAGATCTTGAGACAAATGGCAGTATTCATCCACAATTTTAAAAGAAAAGGGGGGATTG
GGGGGTACAGTGCAGGGGAAAGAATAGTAGACATAATAGCAACAGACATACAAACTAAAGAATTACAAAA
ACAAATTACAAAAATTCAAAATTTTCGGGTTTATTACAGGGACAGCAGAGATCCACTTTGGCGCCGGCTC
GAGGGGG
Features (pLannotate 1.2.2; 29 found; start..end, strand, type, name):
     14..80      +  CDS            small t antigen (fragment): SV40 (simian virus 40) small t antigen
    106..317     +  promoter       EF-1α core promoter: core promoter for human elongation factor EF-1α
    318..1256    +  intron         EF-1α intron A: intron upstream of the start codon of human EF-1α
   1278..1877    +  CDS            PuroR (fragment): puromycin N-acetyltransferase; pac from Streptomyces; confers resistance to puromycin
   1893..2481    +  misc_feature   WPRE: woodchuck hepatitis virus posttranscriptional regulatory element
   2532..2551    +  misc_feature   cPPT/CTS (fragment): central polypurine tract and central termination sequence of HIV-1
   2553..2786    +  LTR            3' LTR (ΔU3): self-inactivating 3' long terminal repeat (LTR) from HIV-1
   2864..2985    +  polyA_signal   SV40 poly(A) signal: SV40 polyadenylation signal
   3025..3160    +  rep_origin     SV40 ori: SV40 origin of replication
   3181..3199    -  promoter       T7 promoter: promoter for bacteriophage T7 RNA polymerase
   3207..3362    +  CDS            lacZα (fragment): LacZα fragment of β-galactosidase; lacZ fragment
   3367..3795    +  rep_origin     f1 ori (sequence partly withheld): f1 bacteriophage origin of replication; arrow indicates direction of (+) strand synthesis
   3848..3952    +  promoter       AmpR promoter: bla
   3953..4813    +  CDS            AmpR: β-lactamase; bla; confers resistance to ampicillin, carbenicillin, and related antibiotics
   4984..5572    +  rep_origin     ori: high-copy-number ColE1/pMB1/pBR322/pUC origin of replication
   5755..5847    +  CDS            lacI (fragment): lac repressor; lacI; The lac repressor binds to the lac operator to inhibit transcription in E. coli. This inhibition can be relieved by adding lactose or isopropyl-β-D-thiogalactopyranoside (IPTG).
   5860..5881    +  protein_bind   CAP binding site: CAP binding activates transcription in the presence of cAMP. E. coli catabolite activator protein
   5896..5926    +  promoter       lac promoter: promoter for the E. coli lac operon
   5934..5950    +  protein_bind   lac operator: The lac repressor binds to the lac operator to inhibit transcription in E. coli. This inhibition can be relieved by adding lactose or isopropyl-β-D-thiogalactopyranoside (IPTG). lac repressor encoded by lacI
   5995..6013    +  promoter       T3 promoter: promoter for bacteriophage T3 RNA polymerase
   6041..6267    +  promoter       RSV promoter: Rous sarcoma virus enhancer/promoter
   6268..6448    +  LTR            5' LTR (truncated): truncated 5' long terminal repeat (LTR) from HIV-1
   6495..6620    +  misc_feature   HIV-1 Ψ: packaging signal of human immunodeficiency virus type 1
   6604..6967    +  CDS            HIV-1 gag (fragment): gag protein from human immunodeficiency virus 1; gag
   7113..7346    +  misc_feature   RRE: The Rev response element (RRE) of HIV-1 allows for Rev-dependent mRNA export from the nucleus to the cytoplasm.
   7723..7749    +  CDS            Rev (fragment): human immunodeficiency virus 1 (HIV-1) Rev protein; rev; enhances nuclear export of unspliced and incompletely spliced viral mRNAs
   7753..7993    +  promoter       U6 promoter: RNA polymerase III promoter for human U6 snRNA
   8023..8098    +  misc_RNA       gRNA scaffold: guide RNA scaffold for the Streptococcus pyogenes CRISPR/Cas9 system
   8154..8271    +  misc_feature   cPPT/CTS: central polypurine tract and central termination sequence of HIV-1
