[The description below was written by a language model from this plasmid's Addgene catalogue record and pLannotate feature annotations shown in this document.]
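Description:
SGK1 gRNA (BRDN0001147869) is a third-generation lentiviral CRISPR guide plasmid built on the lentiGuide-Puro backbone. It carries a single guide RNA against human SGK1, designed against two SGK1 reference transcripts. It is propagated in E. coli as a high-copy plasmid using a ColE1/pUC-type origin and ampicillin resistance (AmpR). The backbone also retains an f1 origin, an SV40 origin and poly(A) signal, and leftover cloning-vector elements such as lac promoter/operator, lacZα and lacI fragments, and T7 and T3 promoters.

The transfer cassette begins with an RSV promoter fused to a truncated HIV-1 5' LTR, which drives Tat-independent production of the viral genomic RNA in packaging cells. This is followed by the Ψ packaging signal with a partial gag sequence, the Rev response element for nuclear export, and a cPPT/CTS that aids nuclear import of the provirus. The cassette ends in a ΔU3 self-inactivating 3' LTR.

Within this frame, a human U6 RNA polymerase III promoter transcribes the SGK1-specific spacer joined to the Streptococcus pyogenes Cas9 guide scaffold. A separate EF-1α core promoter with its intron A expresses puromycin N-acetyltransferase for selection of transduced mammalian cells, and a downstream WPRE enhances transcript expression.

The plasmid does not encode Cas9. It is intended for use with a separate Cas9 lentivector or in cells that already express Cas9, to disrupt SGK1. It is one clone from a human kinome guide collection associated with work on optimised sgRNA design. The cloning method is not recorded.
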