Addgene plasmid #77458: SGK1 gRNA (BRDN0001147869)
Purpose: 3rd generation lentiviral gRNA plasmid targeting human SGK1
Depositing lab: John Doench & David Root. Depositing organization: Broad Institute. Publication: Optimized sgRNA design to maximize activity and minimize off-target effects of CRISPR-Cas9. Doench JG, Fusi N, Sullender M, Hegde M, Vaimberg EW, Donovan KF, Smith I, Tothova Z, Wilen C, Orchard R, Virgin HW, Listgarten J, Root DE. Nat Biotechnol. 2016 Jan 18. doi: 10.1038/nbt.3437. PubMed 26780180.
Backbone
  Vector backbone: lentiGuide-Puro
  Backbone manufacturer: Zhang Lab (Addgene plasmid # 52963)
  Vector type: Mammalian Expression, Lentiviral, CRISPR
  Selectable markers: Puromycin
Growth in bacteria
  Bacterial resistance: Ampicillin, 100 μg/mL
  Growth temperature: 37°C
  Growth strain: DH5alpha
  Copy number: High Copy
Gene/Insert
  Gene/Insert name: SGK1 (alt names: SGK1; NM_001291995.1)
  gRNA/shRNA sequence: GGCATGGTGGCAATTCTCAT
  Species: H. sapiens (human)
  Entrez Gene: SGK1 (a.k.a. SGK)
  Promoter: hU6
  Cloning method: Unknown
  Sequencing primers: 5′ U6-F; 3′ pS2-R
Terms and licenses: Academic/Nonprofit Terms; Industry Terms: Not Available to Industry
Depositor comments: The gRNA was designed to target the following Genbank reference sequence(s): NM_001291995.1,NM_005627.3. Note that this plasmid does NOT contain Cas9. It should be used in conjunction with lentiCas9-Blast (Addgene #52962) or otherwise with cell lines already expressing Cas9. Browse the full kinome gRNA library at http://www.addgene.org/pooled-library/broadgpp-human-kinome/ or visit http://www.broadinstitute.org/rnai/public/ for detailed protocols and information.
How to cite: SGK1 gRNA (BRDN0001147869) was a gift from John Doench & David Root (Addgene plasmid # 77458 ; http://n2t.net/addgene:77458 ; RRID:Addgene_77458)
