>Addgene plasmid #77458 | SGK1 gRNA (BRDN0001147869) | depositor partial sequence | sequence record 144918 | Target Sequence
GGCATGGTGGCAATTCTCAT
