>Addgene plasmid #77458 | SGK1 gRNA (BRDN0001147869) | addgene partial sequence | sequence record 187799 | hU6-F
TAGAAAGTAATAATTTCTTGGGTAGTTTGCAGTTTTAAAATTATGTTTTAAAATGGACTATCATATGCTT
ACCGTAACTTGAAAGTATTTCGATTTCTTGGCTTTATATATCTTGTGGAAAGGACGAAACACCGGGCATG
GTGGCAATTCTCATGTTTTAGAGCTAGAAATAGCAAGTTAAAATAAGGCTAGTCCGTTATCAACTTGAAA
AAGTGGCACCGAGTCGGTGCTTTTTTAAGCTTGGCGTAACTAGATCTTGAGACAAATGGCAGTATTCATC
CACAATTTTAAAAGAAAAGGGGGGATTGGGGGGTACAGTGCAGGGGAAAGAATAGTAGACATAATAGCAA
CAGACATACAAACTAAAGAATTACAAAAACAAATTACAAAAATTCAAAATTTTCGGGTTTATTACAGGGA
CAGCAGAGATCCACTTTGGCGCCGGCTCGAGGGGGCCCGGGTGCAAAGATGGATAAAGTTTTAAACAGAG
AGGAATCTTTGCAGCTAATGGACCTTCTAGGTCTTGAAAGGAGTGGGAATTGGCTCCGGTGCCCGTCAGT
GGGCAGAGCG
